>Addgene plasmid #121910 | pSADuet148 | addgene full sequence | sequence record 242939 | Addgene NGS Result
TCCCTTATGCGACTCCTGCATTAGGAAATTAATACGACTCACTATAGGGGAATTGTGAGCGGATAACAAT
TCCCCTGTAGAAATAATTTTGTTTAACTTTAATAAGGAGATATACCATGGGCAGCAGCCATCATCATCAT
CATCACAGCAGCGGCCTGGTGCCGCGCGGCAGCCATATGCAGTACAAACTTATCCTGAACGGTAAAACCC
TGAAAGGTGAAACCACCACCGAAGCTGTTGACGCTGCTACCGCGGAAAAAGTTTTCAAACAGTACGCTAA
CGACAACGGTGTTGACGGTGAATGGACCTACGACGACGCTACCAAAACCTACACCGTAACGGAAGGATCC
GGTTGTTTAGCAGGCGATAGTCTGGTGACATTAGTAGATAGCGGACTGCAAGTGCCAATTAAGGAATTAG
TAGGTAAATCTGGTTTTGCAGTTTGGGCATTGAACGAAGCTACAATGCAGCTAGAAAAGGCAATTGTTAG
CAATGCTTTTTCGACTGGTAAAAAGAAGCTGTTTAAATTGACAACTCGATTGGGGCGGAAAATCCGTGCC
ACAGGTAATCACAAGTTTTTAACAATTAATGGCTGGAAAAGACTTGATGAATTAACTCCTAAAGAACATC
TCAGTTTACCAAGAAATTAAGCTTGCGGCCGCATAATGCTTAAGTCGAACAGAAAGTAATCGTATTGTAC
ACGGCCGCATAATCGAAATTAATACGACTCACTATAGGGGAATTGTGAGCGGATAACAATTCCCCATCTT
AGTATATTAGTTAAGTATAAGAAGGAGATATACATATGGCAGATCTCAATTGGATATCGGCCGGCCACGC
GATCGCTGACGTCGGTACCCTCGAGTCTGGTAAAGAAACCGCTGCTGCGAAATTTGAACGCCAGCACATG
GACTCGTCTACTAGCGCAGCTTAATTAACCTAGGCTGCTGCCACCGCTGAGCAATAACTAGCATAACCCC
TTGGGGCCTCTAAACGGGTCTTGAGGGGTTTTTTGCTGAAACCTCAGGCATTTGAGAAGCACACGGTCAC
ACTGCTTCCGGTAGTCAATAAACCGGTAAACCAGCAATAGACATAAGCGGCTATTTAACGACCCTGCCCT
GAACCGACGACAAGCTGACGACCGGGTCTCCGCAAGTGGCACTTTTCGGGGAAATGTGCGCGGAACCCCT
ATTTGTTTATTTTTCTAAATACATTCAAATATGTATCCGCTCATGAATTAATTCTTAGAAAAACTCATCG
AGCATCAAATGAAACTGCAATTTATTCATATCAGGATTATCAATACCATATTTTTGAAAAAGCCGTTTCT
GTAATGAAGGAGAAAACTCACCGAGGCAGTTCCATAGGATGGCAAGATCCTGGTATCGGTCTGCGATTCC
GACTCGTCCAACATCAATACAACCTATTAATTTCCCCTCGTCAAAAATAAGGTTATCAAGTGAGAAATCA
CCATGAGTGACGACTGAATCCGGTGAGAATGGCAAAAGTTTATGCATTTCTTTCCAGACTTGTTCAACAG
GCCAGCCATTACGCTCGTCATCAAAATCACTCGCATCAACCAAACCGTTATTCATTCGTGATTGCGCCTG
AGCGAGACGAAATACGCGGTCGCTGTTAAAAGGACAATTACAAACAGGAATCGAATGCAACCGGCGCAGG
AACACTGCCAGCGCATCAACAATATTTTCACCTGAATCAGGATATTCTTCTAATACCTGGAATGCTGTTT
TCCCGGGGATCGCAGTGGTGAGTAACCATGCATCATCAGGAGTACGGATAAAATGCTTGATGGTCGGAAG
AGGCATAAATTCCGTCAGCCAGTTTAGTCTGACCATCTCATCTGTAACATCATTGGCAACGCTACCTTTG
CCATGTTTCAGAAACAACTCTGGCGCATCGGGCTTCCCATACAATCGATAGATTGTCGCACCTGATTGCC
CGACATTATCGCGAGCCCATTTATACCCATATAAATCAGCATCCATGTTGGAATTTAATCGCGGCCTAGA
GCAAGACGTTTCCCGTTGAATATGGCTCATACTCTTCCTTTTTCAATATTATTGAAGCATTTATCAGGGT
TATTGTCTCATGAGCGGATACATATTTGAATGTATTTAGAAAAATAAACAAATAGGCATGCAGCGCTCTT
CCGCTTCCTCGCTCACTGACTCGCTACGCTCGGTCGTTCGACTGCGGCGAGCGGTGTCAGCTCACTCAAA
AGCGGTAATACGGTTATCCACAGAATCAGGGGATAAAGCCGGAAAGAACATGTGAGCAAAAAGCAAAGCA
CCGGAAGAAGCCAACGCCGCAGGCGTTTTTCCATAGGCTCCGCCCCCCTGACGAGCATCACAAAAATCGA
CGCTCAAGCCAGAGGTGGCGAAACCCGACAGGACTATAAAGATACCAGGCGTTTCCCCCTGGAAGCTCCC
TCGTGCGCTCTCCTGTTCCGACCCTGCCGCTTACCGGATACCTGTCCGCCTTTCTCCCTTCGGGAAGCGT
GGCGCTTTCTCATAGCTCACGCTGTTGGTATCTCAGTTCGGTGTAGGTCGTTCGCTCCAAGCTGGGCTGT
GTGCACGAACCCCCCGTTCAGCCCGACCGCTGCGCCTTATCCGGTAACTATCGTCTTGAGTCCAACCCGG
TAAGACACGACTTATCGCCACTGGCAGCAGCCATTGGTAACTGATTTAGAGGACTTTGTCTTGAAGTTAT
GCACCTGTTAAGGCTAAACTGAAAGAACAGATTTTGGTGAGTGCGGTCCTCCAACCCACTTACCTTGGTT
CAAAGAGTTGGTAGCTCAGCGAACCTTGAGAAAACCACCGTTGGTAGCGGTGGTTTTTCTTTATTTATGA
GATGATGAATCAATCGGTCTATCAAGTCAACGAACAGCTATTCCGTTACTCTAGATTTCAGTGCAATTTA
TCTCTTCAAATGTAGCACCTGAAGTCAGCCCCATACGATATAAGTTGTAATTCTCATGTTAGTCATGCCC
CGCGCCCACCGGAAGGAGCTGACTGGGTTGAAGGCTCTCAAGGGCATCGGTCGAGATCCCGGTGCCTAAT
GAGTGAGCTAACTTACATTAATTGCGTTGCGCTCACTGCCCGCTTTCCAGTCGGGAAACCTGTCGTGCCA
GCTGCATTAATGAATCGGCCAACGCGCGGGGAGAGGCGGTTTGCGTATTGGGCGCCAGGGTGGTTTTTCT
TTTCACCAGTGAGACGGGCAACAGCTGATTGCCCTTCACCGCCTGGCCCTGAGAGAGTTGCAGCAAGCGG
TCCACGCTGGTTTGCCCCAGCAGGCGAAAATCCTGTTTGATGGTGGTTAACGGCGGGATATAACATGAGC
TGTCTTCGGTATCGTCGTATCCCACTACCGAGATGTCCGCACCAACGCGCAGCCCGGACTCGGTAATGGC
GCGCATTGCGCCCAGCGCCATCTGATCGTTGGCAACCAGCATCGCAGTGGGAACGATGCCCTCATTCAGC
ATTTGCATGGTTTGTTGAAAACCGGACATGGCACTCCAGTCGCCTTCCCGTTCCGCTATCGGCTGAATTT
GATTGCGAGTGAGATATTTATGCCAGCCAGCCAGACGCAGACGCGCCGAGACAGAACTTAATGGGCCCGC
TAACAGCGCGATTTGCTGGTGACCCAATGCGACCAGATGCTCCACGCCCAGTCGCGTACCGTCTTCATGG
GAGAAAATAATACTGTTGATGGGTGTCTGGTCAGAGACATCAAGAAATAACGCCGGAACATTAGTGCAGG
CAGCTTCCACAGCAATGGCATCCTGGTCATCCAGCGGATAGTTAATGATCAGCCCACTGACGCGTTGCGC
GAGAAGATTGTGCACCGCCGCTTTACAGGCTTCGACGCCGCTTCGTTCTACCATCGACACCACCACGCTG
GCACCCAGTTGATCGGCGCGAGATTTAATCGCCGCGACAATTTGCGACGGCGCGTGCAGGGCCAGACTGG
AGGTGGCAACGCCAATCAGCAACGACTGTTTGCCCGCCAGTTGTTGTGCCACGCGGTTGGGAATGTAATT
CAGCTCCGCCATCGCCGCTTCCACTTTTTCCCGCGTTTTCGCAGAAACGTGGCTGGCCTGGTTCACCACG
CGGGAAACGGTCTGATAAGAGACACCGGCATACTCTGCGACATCGTATAACGTTACTGGTTTCACATTCA
CCACCCTGAATTGACTCTCTTCCGGGCGCTATCATGCCATACCGCGAAAGGTTTTGCGCCATTCGATGGT
GTCCGGGATCTCGACGCTC
Features (pLannotate 1.2.2; 21 found; start..end, strand, type, name):
     30..48      +  promoter       T7 promoter: promoter for bacteriophage T7 RNA polymerase
     49..73      +  protein_bind   lac operator: The lac repressor binds to the lac operator to inhibit transcription in E. coli. This inhibition can be relieved by adding lactose or isopropyl-β-D-thiogalactopyranoside (IPTG). lac repressor encoded by lacI
     88..110     +  RBS            RBS: efficient ribosome binding site from bacteriophage T7 gene 10 (Olins and Rangwala, 1989)
    129..145     +  CDS            capTEV™ (fragment): composite tag for in vivo biotinylation, TEV protease cleavage, and 6xHis tagging
    156..173     +  CDS            thrombin site: thrombin recognition and cleavage site
    183..340     +  CDS            GB1 (fragment): B1 domain of Streptococcal protein G effective as a solubilizing fusion partner (Cheng and Patel, 2004)
    348..644     +  CDS            dnaB (fragment): DNAB_SYNY3 - Experimental evidence at protein level: Swiss-Prot protein existence level 1. Participates in initiation and elongation during chromosome replication; it exhibits DNA-dependent ATPase activity. From Synechocystis sp. (strain PCC 6803 / Kazusa).
    720..738     +  promoter       T7 promoter: promoter for bacteriophage T7 RNA polymerase
    739..763     +  protein_bind   lac operator: The lac repressor binds to the lac operator to inhibit transcription in E. coli. This inhibition can be relieved by adding lactose or isopropyl-β-D-thiogalactopyranoside (IPTG). lac repressor encoded by lacI
    872..913     +  CDS            S-Tag (fragment): affinity and epitope tag derived from pancreatic ribonuclease A
    943..960     +  CDS            SET1 (fragment): solubility-enhancement tag derived from T7 phage gene 10B
    968..1015    +  terminator     T7 terminator: transcription terminator for bacteriophage T7 RNA polymerase
   1179..1236    +  promoter       AmpR promoter (fragment): bla
   1245..2060    -  CDS            KanR: aminoglycoside phosphotransferase; aph(3')-Ia; confers resistance to kanamycin in bacteria or G418 (Geneticin®) in eukaryotes
   2061..2152    -  promoter       AmpR promoter: bla
   2168..2917    -  rep_origin     RSF ori: Plasmids containing the RSF 1030 origin of replication can be propagated in E. coli cells that contain additional plasmids with compatible origins.
   3000..3064    -  CDS            TcR (fragment): tetracycline efflux protein; tet; confers resistance to tetracycline
   3079..3100    -  protein_bind   CAP binding site: CAP binding activates transcription in the presence of cAMP. E. coli catabolite activator protein
   3113..4195    -  CDS            lacI: lac repressor; lacI; The lac repressor binds to the lac operator to inhibit transcription in E. coli. This inhibition can be relieved by adding lactose or isopropyl-β-D-thiogalactopyranoside (IPTG).
   4196..4273    -  promoter       lacI promoter: lacI
   4281..27      -  CDS            TcR (fragment) (across the origin): tetracycline efflux protein; tet; confers resistance to tetracycline
