[The description below was written by a language model from this plasmid's Addgene catalogue record and pLannotate feature annotations shown in this document.]
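Description:
pSADuet148 is a bacterial expression plasmid built on the Novagen pRSFDuet-1 backbone, about 4.3 kb in total. It replicates from the RSF1030 origin, which is compatible with other common origins and so allows co-maintenance with a second plasmid in E. coli. Selection is by kanamycin through the aph(3')-Ia gene. The plasmid also carries lacI with its own promoter, supplying the repressor for the lac operators placed downstream of the T7 promoters, so expression depends on T7 RNA polymerase and is IPTG-inducible.

The payload is a roughly 295 bp fragment encoding a charge-introduced ("CI") engineered mini-intein derived from the DnaB intein of Nostoc punctiforme. Its endonuclease domain is deleted and it carries three lysine substitutions (I53K, P55K, E58K). The ΔC39 designation suggests an N-terminal intein fragment lacking the C-terminal 39 residues, though the record does not spell this out. The record is also internally inconsistent on the deletion, giving Δ283 in the purpose line and Δ290 in the insert name. The intein is fused downstream of a T7 promoter, lac operator and T7 gene 10 ribosome binding site to an N-terminal His6-GB1 tag. His6 permits metal-affinity purification, and the protein G B1 domain acts as a solubility partner and model extein. The annotation also detects a thrombin cleavage site between the His tag and GB1, and it matches the insert by homology to Synechocystis DnaB.

The catalogue reports deletion of the second multiple cloning site, although the feature table still shows the second T7 promoter and lac operator, an S-tag fragment and the T7 terminator. The associated work concerns engineering orthogonal split inteins from cis-splicing inteins, so this construct most likely provides one charge-modified half for protein trans-splicing studies.
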