Addgene plasmid #121910: pSADuet148
Purpose: Charge-introduced NpuDnaBΔ283ΔC39 intein
Depositing lab: Hideo Iwai. Depositing organization: University of Helsinki, Institute of Biotechnology. Publication: The crystal structure of the naturally split gp41-1 intein guides the engineering of orthogonal split inteins from cis-splicing inteins. Beyer HM, Mikula KM, Li M, Wlodawer A, Iwai H. FEBS J. 2019 Oct 30. doi: 10.1111/febs.15113. PubMed 31665813.
Backbone
  Vector backbone: pRSFDuet-1
  Backbone manufacturer: Novagen
  Backbone size w/o insert (bp): 3994
  Total vector size (bp): 4289
  Modifications to backbone: His6-GB1 tag, deletion of MCS-2
  Vector type: Bacterial Expression
Growth in bacteria
  Bacterial resistance: Kanamycin, 50 μg/mL
  Growth temperature: 37°C
  Growth strain: DH5alpha
  Copy number: High Copy
Gene/Insert
  Gene/Insert name: CI-NpuDnaBΔ290ΔC39 intein
  Species: Nostoc punctiforme
  Insert size (bp): 295
  Mutation: Deletion of 290-residue endonuclease domain, I53K, P55K, E58K
  GenBank ID: CP001037.1 ACC81364.1
  Promoter: T7
  Tag / fusion protein: His6-GB1 (N terminal on insert)
  Cloning method: Gibson Cloning; 5′ cloning site BamHI (unknown if destroyed); 3′ cloning site HindIII (unknown if destroyed)
  Sequencing primers: 5′ T7 Forward; 3′ T7 Reverse
Terms and licenses: Academic/Nonprofit Terms; Industry Terms: Not Available to Industry
How to cite: pSADuet148 was a gift from Hideo Iwai (Addgene plasmid # 121910 ; http://n2t.net/addgene:121910 ; RRID:Addgene_121910)
